>Addgene plasmid #111576 | pCMV-PARP1-3xFlag-7xKQ | addgene full sequence | sequence record 211938 | Addgene NGS Result
AACGCCAGCAACGCGGCCTTTTTACGGTTCCTGGCCTTTTGCTGGCCTTTTGCTCACATGTTCTTTCCTG
CGTTATCCCCTGATTCTGTGGATAACCGTATTACCGCCATGCATTAGTTATTAATAGTAATCAATTACGG
GGTCATTAGTTCATAGCCCATATATGGAGTTCCGCGTTACATAACTTACGGTAAATGGCCCGCCTGGCTG
ACCGCCCAACGACCCCCGCCCATTGACGTCAATAATGACGTATGTTCCCATAGTAACGCCAATAGGGACT
TTCCATTGACGTCAATGGGTGGAGTATTTACGGTAAACTGCCCACTTGGCAGTACATCAAGTGTATCATA
TGCCAAGTACGCCCCCTATTGACGTCAATGACGGTAAATGGCCCGCCTGGCATTATGCCCAGTACATGAC
CTTATGGGACTTTCCTACTTGGCAGTACATCTACGTATTAGTCATCGCTATTACCATGGTGATGCGGTTT
TGGCAGTACATCAATGGGCGTGGATAGCGGTTTGACTCACGGGGATTTCCAAGTCTCCACCCCATTGACG
TCAATGGGAGTTTGTTTTGGCACCAAAATCAACGGGACTTTCCAAAATGTCGTAACAACTCCGCCCCATT
GACGCAAATGGGCGGTAGGCGTGTACGGTGGGAGGTCTATATAAGCAGAGCTGGTTTAGTGAACCGTCAG
ATCCGCTAGCGCTACCGGACTCAGATCTCGAGCTCAAGCTTCGAATTCTGCAGTCGACGGTACCATGGGT
TCAGACTATAAAGATGATGATGATAAAGGTGGCTCCGACTACAAGGATGACGATGACAAGGGAGGTAGTG
ACTACAAAGACGATGACGACAAGGGCGGATCTGGCGGATCTATGGCGGAGTCTTCGGATAAGCTCTATCG
AGTCGAGTACGCCAAGAGCGGGCGCGCCTCTTGCAAGAAATGCAGCGAGAGCATCCCCAAGGACTCGCTC
CGGATGGCCATCATGGTGCAGTCGCCCATGTTTGATGGAAAAGTCCCACACTGGTACCACTTCTCCTGCT
TCTGGAAGGTGGGCCACTCCATCCGGCACCCTGACGTTGAGGTGGATGGGTTCTCTGAGCTTCGGTGGGA
TGATCAGCAGAAAGTCAAGAAGACAGCGGAAGCTGGAGGAGTGACAGGCAAAGGCCAGGATGGAATTGGT
AGCAAGGCAGAGAAGACTCTGGGTGACTTTGCAGCAGAGTATGCCAAGTCCAACAGAAGTACGTGCAAGG
GGTGTATGGAGAAGATAGAAAAGGGCCAGGTGCGCCTGTCCAAGAAGATGGTGGACCCGGAGAAGCCACA
GCTAGGCATGATTGACCGCTGGTACCATCCAGGCTGCTTTGTCAAGAACAGGGAGGAGCTGGGTTTCCGG
CCCGAGTACAGTGCGAGTCAGCTCAAGGGCTTCAGCCTCCTTGCTACAGAGGATAAAGAAGCCCTGAAGA
AGCAGCTCCCAGGAGTCAAGAGTGAAGGAAAGAGAAAAGGCGATGAGGTGGATGGAGTGGATGAAGTGGC
GAAGAAGAAATCTAAAAAAGAAAAAGACAAGGATAGTAAGCTTGAAAAAGCCCTAAAGGCTCAGAACGAC
CTGATCTGGAACATCAAGGACGAGCTAAAGAAAGTGTGTTCAACTAATGACCTGAAGGAGCTACTCATCT
TCAACAAGCAGCAAGTGCCTTCTGGGGAGTCGGCGATCTTGGACCGAGTAGCCGATGGCATGGTGTTCGG
TGCCCTCCTTCCCTGCGAGGAATGCTCGGGTCAGCTGGTCTTCAAGAGCGATGCCTATTACTGCACTGGG
GACGTCACTGCCTGGACCAAGTGTATGGTCAAGACACAGACACCCAACCGGAAGGAGTGGGTAACCCCAA
AGGAATTCCGAGAAATCTCTTACCTCAAGAAATTGAAGGTTAAAAAACAGGACCGTATATTCCCCCCAGA
AACCAGCGCCTCCGTGGCGGCCACGCCTCCGCCCTCCACAGCCTCGGCTCCTGCTGCTGTGAACTCCTCT
GCTTCAGCAGATAAGCCATTATCCAACATGAAGATCCTGACTCTCGGGAAGCTGTCCCGGAACAAGGATG
AAGTGAAGGCCATGATTGAGAAACTCGGGGGGAAGTTGACGGGGACGGCCAACAAGGCTTCCCTGTGCAT
CAGCACCAAAAAGGAGGTGGAAAAGATGAATAAGAAGATGGAGGAAGTAAAGGAAGCCAACATCCGAGTT
GTGTCTGAGGACTTCCTCCAGGACGTCTCCGCCTCCACCAAGAGCCTTCAGGAGTTGTTCTTAGCGCACA
TCTTGTCCCCTTGGGGGGCAGAGGTGAAGGCAGAGCCTGTTGAAGTTGTGGCCCCAAGAGGGCAGTCAGG
GGCTGCGCTCTCCCAGCAGAGCCAGGGCCAGGTCAAGGAGGAAGGTATCAACCAGTCTGAACAGAGAATG
CAGTTAACTCTTAAAGGAGGAGCAGCTGTGGATCCTGATTCTGGACTGGAACACTCTGCGCATGTCCTGG
AGAAAGGTGGGAAGGTCTTCAGTGCCACCCTTGGCCTGGTGGACATCGTTAAAGGAACCAACTCCTACTA
CAAGCTGCAGCTTCTGGAGGACGACAAGGAAAACAGGTATTGGATATTCAGGTCCTGGGGCCGTGTGGGT
ACGGTGATCGGTAGCAACAAACTGGAACAGATGCCGTCCAAGGAGGATGCCATTGAGCACTTCATGAAAT
TATATGAAGAAAAAACCGGGAACGCTTGGCACTCCAAAAATTTCACGAAGTATCCCAAAAAGTTCTACCC
CCTGGAGATTGACTATGGCCAGGATGAAGAGGCAGTGAAGAAGCTGACAGTAAATCCTGGCACCAAGTCC
AAGCTCCCCAAGCCAGTTCAGGACCTCATCAAGATGATCTTTGATGTGGAAAGTATGAAGAAAGCCATGG
TGGAGTATGAGATCGACCTTCAGAAGATGCCCTTGGGGAAGCTGAGCAAAAGGCAGATCCAGGCCGCATA
CTCCATCCTCAGTGAGGTCCAGCAGGCGGTGTCTCAGGGCAGCAGCGACTCTCAGATCCTGGATCTCTCA
AATCGCTTTTACACCCTGATCCCCCACGACTTTGGGATGAAGAAGCCTCCGCTCCTGAACAATGCAGACA
GTGTGCAGGCCAAGGCGGAAATGCTTGACAACCTGCTGGACATCGAGGTGGCCTACAGTCTGCTCAGGGG
AGGGTCTGATGATAGCAGCAAGGATCCCATCGATGTCAACTATGAGAAGCTCAAAACTGACATTAAGGTG
GTTGACAGAGATTCTGAAGAAGCCGAGATCATCAGGAAGTATGTTAAGAACACTCATGCAACCACACACA
ATGCGTATGACTTGGAAGTCATCGATATCTTTAAGATAGAGCGTGAAGGCGAATGCCAGCGTTACAAGCC
CTTTAAGCAGCTTCATAACCGAAGATTGCTGTGGCACGGGTCCAGGACCACCAACTTTGCTGGGATCCTG
TCCCAGGGTCTTCGGATAGCCCCGCCTGAAGCGCCCGTGACAGGCTACATGTTTGGTAAAGGGATCTATT
TCGCTGACATGGTCTCCAAGAGTGCCAACTACTGCCATACGTCTCAGGGAGACCCAATAGGCTTAATCCT
GTTGGGAGAAGTTGCCCTTGGAAACATGTATGAACTGAAGCACGCTTCACATATCAGCAAGTTACCCAAG
GGCAAGCACAGTGTCAAAGGTTTGGGCAAAACTACCCCTGATCCTTCAGCTAACATTAGTCTGGATGGTG
TAGACGTTCCTCTTGGGACCGGGATTTCATCTGGTGTGAATGACACCTCTCTACTATATAACGAGTACAT
TGTCTATGATATTGCTCAGGTAAATCTGAAGTATCTGCTGAAACTGAAATTCAATTTTAAGACCTCCCTG
TGGTGAGCGGCCGCGACTCTAGATCATAATCAGCCATACCACATTTGTAGAGGTTTTACTTGCTTTAAAA
AACCTCCCACACCTCCCCCTGAACCTGAAACATAAAATGAATGCAATTGTTGTTGTTAACTTGTTTATTG
CAGCTTATAATGGTTACAAATAAAGCAATAGCATCACAAATTTCACAAATAAAGCATTTTTTTCACTGCA
TTCTAGTTGTGGTTTGTCCAAACTCATCAATGTATCTTAAGGCGTAAATTGTAAGCGTTAATATTTTGTT
AAAATTCGCGTTAAATTTTTGTTAAATCAGCTCATTTTTTAACCAATAGGCCGAAATCGGCAAAATCCCT
TATAAATCAAAAGAATAGACCGAGATAGGGT
[37 nt withheld, positions 4302-4338]
AAAGAACGTGGACTCCAACGTCAAAGG
[49 nt withheld, positions 4366-4414]
T
[91 nt withheld, positions 4416-4506]
G
[124 nt withheld, positions 4508-4631]
CAGGTGGCACTTTTCGGGGAAATGTGCGCGGAACCCCTATTTGTTTATTTTTCTAAATACATTCAAATAT
GTATCCGCTCATGAGACAATAACCCTGATAAATGCTTCAATAATATTGAAAAAGGAAGAGTCCTGAGGCG
GAAAGAACCAGCTGTGGAATGTGTGTCAGTTAGGGTGTGGAAAGTCCCCAGGCTCCCCAGCAGGCAGAAG
TATGCAAAGCATGCATCTCAATTAGTCAGCAACCAGGTGTGGAAAGTCCCCAGGCTCCCCAGCAGGCAGA
AGTATGCAAAGCATGCATCTCAATTAGTCAGCAACCATAGTCCCGCCCCTAACTCCGCCCATCCCGCCCC
TAACTCCGCCCAGTTCCGCCCATTCTCCGCCCCATGGCTGACTAATTTTTTTTATTTATGCAGAGGCCGA
GGCCGCCTCGGCCTCTGAGCTATTCCAGAAGTAGTGAGGAGGCTTTTTTGGAGGCCTAGGCTTTTGCAAA
GATCGATCAAGAGACAGGATGAGGATCGTTTCGCATGATTGAACAAGATGGATTGCACGCAGGTTCTCCG
GCCGCTTGGGTGGAGAGGCTATTCGGCTATGACTGGGCACAACAGACAATCGGCTGCTCTGATGCCGCCG
TGTTCCGGCTGTCAGCGCAGGGGCGCCCGGTTCTTTTTGTCAAGACCGACCTGTCCGGTGCCCTGAATGA
ACTGCAAGACGAGGCAGCGCGGCTATCGTGGCTGGCCACGACGGGCGTTCCTTGCGCAGCTGTGCTCGAC
GTTGTCACTGAAGCGGGAAGGGACTGGCTGCTATTGGGCGAAGTGCCGGGGCAGGATCTCCTGTCATCTC
ACCTTGCTCCTGCCGAGAAAGTATCCATCATGGCTGATGCAATGCGGCGGCTGCATACGCTTGATCCGGC
TACCTGCCCATTCGACCACCAAGCGAAACATCGCATCGAGCGAGCACGTACTCGGATGGAAGCCGGTCTT
GTCGATCAGGATGATCTGGACGAAGAGCATCAGGGGCTCGCGCCAGCCGAACTGTTCGCCAGGCTCAAGG
CGAGCATGCCCGACGGCGAGGATCTCGTCGTGACCCATGGCGATGCCTGCTTGCCGAATATCATGGTGGA
AAATGGCCGCTTTTCTGGATTCATCGACTGTGGCCGGCTGGGTGTGGCGGACCGCTATCAGGACATAGCG
TTGGCTACCCGTGATATTGCTGAAGAGCTTGGCGGCGAATGGGCTGACCGCTTCCTCGTGCTTTACGGTA
TCGCCGCTCCCGATTCGCAGCGCATCGCCTTCTATCGCCTTCTTGACGAGTTCTTCTGAGCGGGACTCTG
GGGTTCGAAATGACCGACCAAGCGACGCCCAACCTGCCATCACGAGATTTCGATTCCACCGCCGCCTTCT
ATGAAAGGTTGGGCTTCGGAATCGTTTTCCGGGACGCCGGCTGGATGATCCTCCAGCGCGGGGATCTCAT
GCTGGAGTTCTTCGCCCACCCTAGGGGGAGGCTAACTGAAACACGGAAGGAGACAATACCGGAAGGAACC
CGCGCTATGACGGCAATAAAAAGACAGAATAAAACGCACGGTGTTGGGTCGTTTGTTCATAAACGCGGGG
TTCGGTCCCAGGGCTGGCACTCTGTCGATACCCCACCGAGACCCCATTGGGGCCAATACGCCCGCGTTTC
TTCCTTTTCCCCACCCCACCCCCCAAGTTCGGGTGAAGGCCCAGGGCTCGCAGCCAACGTCGGGGCGGCA
GGCCCTGCCATAGCCTCAGGTTACTCATATATACTTTAGATTGATTTAAAACTTCATTTTTAATTTAAAA
GGATCTAGGTGAAGATCCTTTTTGATAATCTCATGACCAAAATCCCTTAACGTGAGTTTTCGTTCCACTG
AGCGTCAGACCCCGTAGAAAAGATCAAAGGATCTTCTTGAGATCCTTTTTTTCTGCGCGTAATCTGCTGC
TTGCAAACAAAAAAACCACCGCTACCAGCGGTGGTTTGTTTGCCGGATCAAGAGCTACCAACTCTTTTTC
CGAAGGTAACTGGCTTCAGCAGAGCGCAGATACCAAATACTGTTCTTCTAGTGTAGCCGTAGTTAGGCCA
CCACTTCAAGAACTCTGTAGCACCGCCTACATACCTCGCTCTGCTAATCCTGTTACCAGTGGCTGCTGCC
AGTGGCGATAAGTCGTGTCTTACCGGGTTGGACTCAAGACGATAGTTACCGGATAAGGCGCAGCGGTCGG
GCTGAACGGGGGGTTCGTGCACACAGCCCAGCTTGGAGCGAACGACCTACACCGAACTGAGATACCTACA
GCGTGAGCTATGAGAAAGCGCCACGCTTCCCGAAGGGAGAAAGGCGGACAGGTATCCGGTAAGCGGCAGG
GTCGGAACAGGAGAGCGCACGAGGGAGCTTCCAGGGGGAAACGCCTGGTATCTTTATAGTCCTGTCGGGT
TTCGCCACCTCTGACTTGAGCGTCGATTTTTGTGATGCTCGTCAGGGGGGCGGAGCCTATGGAAA
Features (pLannotate 1.2.2; 16 found; start..end, strand, type, name):
     48..107     +  rep_origin     RSF ori (fragment): Plasmids containing the RSF 1030 origin of replication can be propagated in E. coli cells that contain additional plasmids with compatible origins.
    175..478     +  enhancer       CMV enhancer: human cytomegalovirus immediate early enhancer
    479..682     +  promoter       CMV promoter: human cytomegalovirus (CMV) immediate early promoter
    705..764     +  misc_feature   MCS (fragment): multiple cloning site
    810..830     +  CDS            FLAG (fragment): FLAG® epitope tag, followed by an enterokinase cleavage site
    882..3923    +  CDS            PARP1: PARP1_HUMAN - Also known as ADPRT From Homo sapiens (Human).
   3942..4025    +  CDS            large T antigen (fragment): large T antigen from SV40 (simian virus 40)
   4048..4169    +  polyA_signal   SV40 poly(A) signal: SV40 polyadenylation signal
   4203..4631    -  rep_origin     f1 ori (sequence partly withheld): f1 bacteriophage origin of replication; arrow indicates direction of (+) strand synthesis
   4658..4762    +  promoter       AmpR promoter: bla
   4764..5121    +  promoter       SV40 promoter: SV40 enhancer and early promoter
   5156..5950    +  CDS            NeoR/KanR: aminoglycoside phosphotransferase from Tn5; aph(3')-II (or nptII); confers resistance to neomycin, kanamycin, and G418 (Geneticin®)
   5971..6123    +  CDS            ble (fragment): BLE_KLEPN - Experimental evidence at protein level: Swiss-Prot protein existence level 1. Binding protein with a strong affinity to the bleomycin family of antibiotics. Binds to CL990; an antimitotic-antibiotic compound. From Klebsiella pneumoniae.
   6182..6229    +  polyA_signal   HSV TK poly(A) signal: herpes simplex virus thymidine kinase polyadenylation signal (Cole and Stacy, 1985)
   6320..6336    -  polyA_signal   bGH poly(A) signal (fragment): bovine growth hormone polyadenylation signal
   6558..7146    +  rep_origin     ori: high-copy-number ColE1/pMB1/pBR322/pUC origin of replication
