[The description below was written by a language model from this plasmid's Addgene catalogue record and pLannotate feature annotations shown in this document.]
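Description:
pCMV-PARP1-3xFlag-7xKQ is a mammalian expression plasmid of about 7.1 kb that drives full-length human PARP1 (poly(ADP-ribose) polymerase 1, also called ARTD1) from the human cytomegalovirus immediate-early enhancer and promoter. The 3,042 bp PARP1 coding sequence, inserted by Gibson assembly, carries seven lysine-to-glutamine substitutions at residues 498, 505, 506, 508, 518, 521 and 524, all within the automodification domain. The catalogue describes a 3xFlag epitope tag placed N-terminally on the backbone. This agrees with the feature table, which detects a FLAG fragment just upstream of the PARP1 open reading frame, although the plasmid name lists the tag after the gene. Transcripts are terminated by an SV40 polyadenylation signal. The short "large T antigen" fragment annotated between the insert and this signal is probably residual SV40-derived backbone sequence rather than a functional element.

The plasmid replicates in E. coli through a high-copy ColE1/pUC-type origin and also carries an f1 origin for single-stranded DNA production. Selection relies on a Tn5 NeoR/KanR cassette placed behind tandem bacterial (bla) and SV40 early promoters and followed by an HSV TK polyadenylation signal. This cassette confers kanamycin resistance in bacteria and can in principle allow G418 selection in mammalian cells. The RSF ori, ble and bGH poly(A) hits are only small fragments.

Glutamine is commonly used as an acetyl-lysine mimic that also removes the lysine side chain. In line with the associated study on acetylation and DNA damage-induced ADP-ribosylation, the construct suits experiments on how these automodification-domain lysines affect PARP1 activity, with the Flag tag allowing detection or immunoprecipitation.
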