Addgene plasmid #111576: pCMV-PARP1-3xFlag-7xKQ
Purpose: Expresses full length PARP1 with K to Q mutations in automodification domain in mammalian cells
Depositing lab: Thomas Muir. Depositing organization: Princeton University. Publication: Acetylation blocks DNA damage-induced chromatin ADP-ribosylation. Liszczak G, Diehl KL, Dann GP, Muir TW. Nat Chem Biol. 2018 Jul 16. pii: 10.1038/s41589-018-0097-1. doi: 10.1038/s41589-018-0097-1. PubMed 30013063.
Backbone
  Vector backbone: CMV
  Modifications to backbone: N-terminal 3xFlag insertion
  Vector type: Mammalian Expression
Growth in bacteria
  Bacterial resistance: Kanamycin, 50 μg/mL
  Growth temperature: 37°C
  Growth strain: DH5alpha
  Copy number: Unknown
Gene/Insert
  Gene/Insert name: PARP1 (alt names: Poly(ADP-ribose) polymerase 1; ARTD1)
  Species: H. sapiens (human)
  Insert size (bp): 3042
  Mutation: lysine to glutamine mutation at the following amino acids: 498, 505, 506, 508, 518, 521, 524
  Entrez Gene: PARP1 (a.k.a. ADPRT, ADPRT 1, ADPRT1, ARTD1, PARP, PARP-1, PARS, PPOL, Poly-PARP, pADPRT-1)
  Promoter: CMV
  Tag / fusion protein: 3xFlag (N terminal on backbone)
  Cloning method: Gibson Cloning
  Sequencing primers: 5′ CMV; 3′ SV40pA-R
Terms and licenses: Academic/Nonprofit Terms; Industry Terms: Not Available to Industry
How to cite: pCMV-PARP1-3xFlag-7xKQ was a gift from Thomas Muir (Addgene plasmid # 111576 ; http://n2t.net/addgene:111576 ; RRID:Addgene_111576)
