>Addgene plasmid #111576 | pCMV-PARP1-3xFlag-7xKQ | depositor partial sequence | sequence record 209589 | CMV promoter primer
GCTACCGGACTCAGATCTCGAGCTCAAGCTTCGAATTCTGCAGTCGACGGTACCATGGGTTCAGACTATA
AAGATGATGATGATAAAGGTGGCTCCGACTACAAGGATGACGATGACAAGGGAGGTAGTGACTACAAAGA
CGATGACGACAAGGGCGGATCTGGCGGATCTATGGCGGAGTCTTCGGATAAGCTCTATCGAGTCGAGTAC
GCCAAGAGCGGGCGCGCCTCTTGCAAGAAATGCAGCGAGAGCATCCCCAAGGACTCGCTCCGGATGGCCA
TCATGGTGCAGTCGCCCATGTTTGATGGAAAAGTCCCACACTGGTACCACTTCTCCTGCTTCTGGAAGGT
GGGCCACTCCATCCGGCACCCTGACGTTGAGGTGGATGGGTTCTCTGAGCTTCGGTGGGATGATCAGCAG
AAAGTCAAGAAGACAGCGGAAGCTGGAGGAGTGACAGGCAAAGGCCAGGATGGAATTGGTAGCAAGGCAG
AGAAGACTCTGGGTGACTTTGCAGCAGAGTATGCCAAGTCCAACAGAAGTACGTGCAAGGGGTGTATGGA
GAAGATAGAAAAGGGCCAGGTGCGCCTGTCCAAGAAGATGGTGGACCCGGAGAAGCCACAGCTAGGCATG
ATTGACCGCTGGTACCATCCAGGCTGCTTTGTCAAGAACAGGGAGGAGCTGGGTTTCCGGCCCGAGTACA
GTGCGAGTCAGCTCAAGGGCTTCAGCCTCCTTGCTACAGAGGATAAA
