>Addgene plasmid #111576 | pCMV-PARP1-3xFlag-7xKQ | depositor partial sequence | sequence record 209590 | SV40pA-R (this is reverse compliment of sequencing read)
GGGATGAAGAAGCCTCCGCTCCTGAACAATGCAGACAGTGTGCAGNCCAAGGCGGAAATGCTTGACAACC
TGCTGGACATCGAGGTGGCCTACAGTCTGCTCAGGGGAGGGTCTGATGATAGCAGCAAGGATCCCATCGA
TGTCAACTATGAGAAGCTCAAAACTGACATTAAGGTGGTTGACAGAGATTCTGAAGAAGCCGAGATCATC
AGGAAGTATGTTAAGAACACTCATGCAACCACACACAATGCGTATGACTTGGAAGTCATCGATATCTTTA
AGATAGAGCGTGAAGGCGAATGCCAGCGTTACAAGCCCTTTAAGCAGCTTCATAACCGAAGATTGCTGTG
GCACGGGTCCAGGACCACCAACTTTGCTGGGATCCTGTCCCAGGGTCTTCGGATAGCCCCGCCTGAAGCG
CCCGTGACAGGCTACATGTTTGGTAAAGGGATCTATTTCGCTGACATGGTCTCCAAGAGTGCCAACTACT
GCCATACGTCTCAGGGAGACCCAATAGGCTTAATCCTGTTGGGAGAAGTTGCCCTTGGAAACATGTATGA
ACTGAAGCACGCTTCACATATCAGCAAGTTACCCAAGGGCAAGCACAGTGTCAAAGGTTTGGGCAAAACT
ACCCCTGATCCTTCAGCTAACATTAGTCTGGATGGTGTAGACGTTCCTCTTGGGACCGGGATTTCATCTG
GTGTGAATGACACCTCTCTACTATATAACGAGTACATTGTCTATGATATTGCTCAGGTAAATCTGAAGTA
TCTGCTGAAACTGAAATTCAATTTTAAGACCTCCCTGTGGTGAGCGGCCGCGACTCTAGATCATAATCAG
CCA
